>Addgene plasmid #154322 | pJW1822 | addgene full sequence | sequence record 309010 | Addgene NGS Result
CTGCGTTATCCCCTGATTCTGTGGATAACCGTATTACCGCCTTTGAGTGAGCTGATACCGCTCGCCGCAG
CCGAACGACCGAGCGCAGCGAGTCAGTGAGCGAGGAAGCGGAAGAGCGCCCAATACGCAAACCGCCTCTC
CCCGCGCGTTGGCCGATTCATTAATGCAGCTGGCACGACAGGTTTCCCGACTGGAAAGCGGGCAGTGAGC
GCAACGCAATTAATACGCGTACCGCTAGCCAGGAAGAGTTTGTAGAAACGCAAAAAGGCCATCCGTCAGG
ATGGCCTTCTGCTTAGTTTGATGCCTGGCAGTTTATGGCGGGCGTCCTGCCCGCCACCCTCCGGGCCGTT
GCTTCACAACGTTCAAATCCGCTCCCGGCGGATTTGTCCTACTCAGGAGAGCGTTCACCGACAAACAACA
GATAAAACGAAAGGCCCAGTCTTCCGACTGAGCCTTTCGTTTTATTTGATGCCTGGCAGTTCCCTACTCT
CGCGTTAACGCTAGCATGGATGTTTTCCCAGTCACGACGTTGTAAAACGACGGCCAGTCTTAAGCTCGGG
CCCCAAATAATGCTCTTCGGCGGGTGGCGGTGGATCGGGAGGAGGAGGTTCGGGTGGCGGAGGCAGTGGA
GGTGGCGGAAGTGGCGGCGGTGGTTCAGGAGGAGGCGGATCCATGAGTAAAGGAGAAGAATTGTTCACTG
GAGTTGTCCCAATCCTCGTCGAGCTCGACGGAGACGTCAACGGACACAAGTTCTCCGTCTCCGGAGAGGG
AGAGGGAGACGCCACCTACGGAAAGCTCACCCTCAAGTTCATCTGCACCACCGGAAAGCTCCCAGTCCCA
TGGCCAACCCTCGTCACCACCTTCTGCTACGGAGTCCAATGCTTCTCCCGTTACCCAGACCACATGAAGC
GTCACGACTTCTTCAAGTCCGCCATGCCAGAGGGATACGTCCAAGAGCGTACCATCTTCTTCAAGGTAAG
TTTAAACATATATATACTAACTACTGATTATTTAAATTTTCAGGACGACGGAAACTACAAGACCCGTGCC
GAGGTCAAGTTCGAGGGAGACACCCTCGTCAACCGTATCGAGCTCAAGGTAAGTTTAAACAGTTCGGTAC
TAACTAACCATACATATTTAAATTTTCAGGGAATCGACTTCAAGGAGGACGGAAACATCCTCGGACACAA
GCTCGAGTACAACTACAACTCCCACAACGTCTACATCATGGCCGACAAGCAAAAGAACGGAATCAAGGTC
AACTTCAAGGTAAGTTTAAACATGATTTTACTAACTAACTAATCTGATTTAAATTTTCAGATCCGTCACA
ACATCGAGGACGGATCCGTCCAACTCGCCGACCACTACCAACAAAACACCCCAATCGGAGACGGACCAGT
CCTCCTCCCAGACAACCACTACCTCTCCACCCAATCCGCCCTCTCCAAGGACCCAAACGAGAAGCGTGAC
CACATGGTCCTCCTCGAGTTCGTCACCGCCGCCGGAATCACCCACGGAATGGACGAGCTCTACAAGCGAA
GAGCGCCATCCAGCTGATATCCCCTATAGTGAGTCGTATTACATGGTCATAGCTGTTTCCTGGCAGCTCT
GGCCCGTGTCTCAAAATCTCTGATGTTACATTGCACAAGATAAAAATATATCATCATGAACAATAAAACT
GTCTGCTTACATAAACAGTAATACAAGGGGTGTTATGAGCCATATTCAACGGGAAACGTCGAGGCCGCGA
TTAAATTCCAACATGGATGCTGATTTATATGGGTATAAATGGGCTCGCGATAATGTCGGGCAATCAGGTG
CGACAATCTATCGCTTGTATGGGAAGCCCGATGCGCCAGAGTTGTTTCTGAAACATGGCAAAGGTAGCGT
TGCCAATGATGTTACAGATGAGATGGTCAGACTAAACTGGCTGACGGAATTTATGCCTCTTCCGACCATC
AAGCATTTTATCCGTACTCCTGATGATGCATGGTTACTCACCACTGCGATCCCCGGAAAAACAGCATTCC
AGGTATTAGAAGAATATCCTGATTCAGGTGAAAATATTGTTGATGCGCTGGCAGTGTTCCTGCGCCGGTT
GCATTCGATTCCTGTTTGTAATTGTCCTTTTAACAGCGATCGCGTATTTCGTCTCGCTCAGGCGCAATCA
CGAATGAATAACGGTTTGGTTGATGCGAGTGATTTTGATGACGAGCGTAATGGCTGGCCTGTTGAACAAG
TCTGGAAAGAAATGCATAAACTTTTGCCATTCTCACCGGATTCAGTCGTCACTCATGGTGATTTCTCACT
TGATAACCTTATTTTTGACGAGGGGAAATTAATAGGTTGTATTGATGTTGGACGAGTCGGAATCGCAGAC
CGATACCAGGATCTTGCCATCCTATGGAACTGCCTCGGTGAGTTTTCTCCTTCATTACAGAAACGGCTTT
TTCAAAAATATGGTATTGATAATCCTGATATGAATAAATTGCAGTTTCATTTGATGCTCGATGAGTTTTT
CTAATCAGAATTGGTTAATTGGTTGTAACACTGGCAGAGCATTACGCTGACTTGACGGGACGGCGCAAGC
TCATGACCAAAATCCCTTAACGTGAGTTACGCGTCGTTCCACTGAGCGTCAGACCCCGTAGAAAAGATCA
AAGGATCTTCTTGAGATCCTTTTTTTCTGCGCGTAATCTGCTGCTTGCAAACAAAAAAACCACCGCTACC
AGCGGTGGTTTGTTTGCCGGATCAAGAGCTACCAACTCTTTTTCCGAAGGTAACTGGCTTCAGCAGAGCG
CAGATACCAAATACTGTTCTTCTAGTGTAGCCGTAGTTAGGCCACCACTTCAAGAACTCTGTAGCACCGC
CTACATACCTCGCTCTGCTAATCCTGTTACCAGTGGCTGCTGCCAGTGGCGATAAGTCGTGTCTTACCGG
GTTGGACTCAAGACGATAGTTACCGGATAAGGCGCAGCGGTCGGGCTGAACGGGGGGTTCGTGCACACAG
CCCAGCTTGGAGCGAACGACCTACACCGAACTGAGATACCTACAGCGTGAGCTATGAGAAAGCGCCACGC
TTCCCGAAGGGAGAAAGGCGGACAGGTATCCGGTAAGCGGCAGGGTCGGAACAGGAGAGCGCACGAGGGA
GCTTCCAGGGGGAAACGCCTGGTATCTTTATAGTCCTGTCGGGTTTCGCCACCTCTGACTTGAGCGTCGA
TTTTTGTGATGCTCGTCAGGGGGGCGGAGCCTATGGAAAAACGCCAGCAACGCGGCCTTTTTACGGTTCC
TGGCCTTTTGCTGGCCTTTTGCTCACATGTTCTTTC
Features (pLannotate 1.2.2; 10 found; start..end, strand, type, name):
      6..114     +  rep_origin     RSF ori (fragment): Plasmids containing the RSF 1030 origin of replication can be propagated in E. coli cells that contain additional plasmids with compatible origins.
    116..208     +  CDS            lacI (fragment): lac repressor; lacI; The lac repressor binds to the lac operator to inhibit transcription in E. coli. This inhibition can be relieved by adding lactose or isopropyl-β-D-thiogalactopyranoside (IPTG).
    263..290     -  terminator     rrnB T2 terminator: transcription terminator T2 from the E. coli rrnB gene
    422..465     +  terminator     rrnB T1 terminator: Escherichia coli rrnB; transcription terminator T1 from the E. coli rrnB gene
    512..548     -  CDS            lacZα (fragment): LacZα fragment of β-galactosidase; lacZ fragment
    585..602     +  CDS            Twin-Strep-tag (fragment): two Strep-Tag®II moieties connected by a linker for enhanced binding to Strep-Tactin®, an engineered form of streptavidin (Schmidt et al., 2013)
    694..1536    +  CDS            mEGFP (fragment): monomeric enhanced GFP, optimized with synthetic introns for expression in C. elegans
   1563..1581    -  promoter       T7 promoter: promoter for bacteriophage T7 RNA polymerase
   1715..2524    +  CDS            KanR: aminoglycoside phosphotransferase; aph(3')-Ia; confers resistance to kanamycin in bacteria or G418 (Geneticin®) in eukaryotes
   2671..3259    +  rep_origin     ori: high-copy-number ColE1/pMB1/pBR322/pUC origin of replication
