[The description below was written by a language model from this plasmid's Addgene catalogue record and pLannotate feature annotations shown in this document.]
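Description:
pJW1822 is a small donor plasmid (about 3.3 kb in the sequenced record) built on the pDONR221 backbone and catalogued as a worm expression/CRISPR vector. Its stated purpose is to serve as a multi-cassette for SapTrap, the modular assembly system used to build homology-directed repair templates for CRISPR/Cas9 genome editing in Caenorhabditis elegans. It is propagated in E. coli at high copy from a ColE1/pUC-type origin and selected with kanamycin through the KanR (aminoglycoside phosphotransferase) gene. The rrnB T1 and T2 terminators typical of pDONR vectors lie upstream of the insert and insulate it from read-through transcription. The short RSF ori, lacI and lacZα hits in the annotation are only fragments and are most likely backbone remnants rather than functional parts.

The payload is a 957 bp insert, introduced by Gibson cloning, that encodes a 30-amino-acid flexible linker fused to GFP. The feature table identifies the fluorescent protein as a monomeric enhanced GFP optimised for C. elegans, with synthetic introns to improve expression in the worm. The brief "Twin-Strep-tag" fragment annotated just upstream probably reflects similarity to the linker-coding sequence rather than a real affinity tag. No worm promoter or 3′ UTR is annotated, which fits a promoterless tagging module whose expression depends on the endogenous locus into which it is knocked in. A T7 promoter sits downstream of the insert in reverse orientation as a backbone element, and M13 primer sites flank the insert for sequence verification.

The plasmid comes from an expanded auxin-inducible degron toolkit for C. elegans. In that context it supplies a pre-joined linker::GFP block that can be combined with homology arms and other SapTrap parts to tag proteins of interest. The record does not annotate the SapI sites or say which assembly slot the cassette occupies.
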