Addgene plasmid #154322: pJW1822
Purpose: Multi-cassette for SapTrap
Depositing lab: Jordan Ward. Depositing organization: University of California, Santa Cruz. Publication: An expanded auxin-inducible degron toolkit for Caenorhabditis elegans. Ashley GE, Duong T, Levenson MT, Martinez MAQ, Johnson LC, Hibshman JD, Saeger HN, Palmisano NJ, Doonan R, Martinez-Mendez R, Davidson BR, Zhang W, Ragle JM, Medwig-Kinney TN, Sirota SS, Goldstein B, Matus DQ, Dickinson DJ, Reiner DJ, Ward JD. Genetics. 2021 Mar 31;217(3). pii: 6104563. doi: 10.1093/genetics/iyab006. PubMed 33677541.
Backbone
  Vector backbone: pDONR221
  Backbone size w/o insert (bp): 2360
  Vector type: Worm Expression, CRISPR
Growth in bacteria
  Bacterial resistance: Kanamycin, 50 μg/mL
  Growth temperature: 37°C
  Growth strain: DH5alpha
  Copy number: High Copy
Gene/Insert
  Gene/Insert name: 30aa linker::GFP
  Species: C. elegans (nematode), Synthetic
  Insert size (bp): 957
  Cloning method: Gibson Cloning
  Sequencing primers: 5′ M13 Forward (tgtaaaacgacggccagt); 3′ M13 Reverse (caggaaacagctatgaccatg)
Terms and licenses: Academic/Nonprofit Terms; Industry Terms: Not Available to Industry
How to cite: pJW1822 was a gift from Jordan Ward (Addgene plasmid # 154322 ; http://n2t.net/addgene:154322 ; RRID:Addgene_154322)
